Addgene plasmid #107720: pUC57-Sa sgRNA expression vector
Purpose: (Empty Backbone) For in vitro transcription of Sa sgRNA from the T7 promoter.
Depositing lab: Xingxu Huang. Depositing organization: ShanghaiTech University. Publication: Efficient generation of mouse models of human diseases via ABE- and BE-mediated base editing. Liu Z, Lu Z, Yang G, Huang S, Li G, Feng S, Liu Y, Li J, Yu W, Zhang Y, Chen J, Sun Q, Huang X. Nat Commun. 2018 Jun 14;9(1):2338. doi: 10.1038/s41467-018-04768-7. PubMed 29904106.
Backbone
  Vector backbone: pUC57
  Vector type: CRISPR
Growth in bacteria
  Bacterial resistance: Kanamycin, 50 μg/mL
  Growth temperature: 37°C
  Growth strain: DH5alpha
  Copy number: High Copy
Gene/Insert
  Gene/Insert name: None
Terms and licenses: Academic/Nonprofit Terms; Industry Terms: Not Available to Industry
How to cite: pUC57-Sa sgRNA expression vector was a gift from Xingxu Huang (Addgene plasmid # 107720 ; http://n2t.net/addgene:107720 ; RRID:Addgene_107720)
