[The description below was written by a language model from this plasmid's Addgene catalogue record and pLannotate feature annotations shown in this document.]
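Description:
pUC57-Sa sgRNA expression vector is a small (about 2.8 kb) empty-backbone CRISPR plasmid built on pUC57 and intended as a template for in vitro transcription of guide RNAs for the Staphylococcus aureus Cas9 system. It is propagated in E. coli through a high-copy ColE1/pUC-type origin of replication and selected with kanamycin. Resistance comes from an aminoglycoside phosphotransferase gene (aph(3')-Ia) that the annotation places directly downstream of the AmpR (bla) promoter.

The functional cassette consists of a bacteriophage T7 promoter followed, after a short gap of roughly 45 nucleotides, by the Sa gRNA scaffold, which is annotated as a fragment. No insert is recorded. The gap between promoter and scaffold is presumably where a user-chosen target-specific spacer is introduced, although the record does not describe the cloning sites or strategy. Once a spacer is in place, T7 RNA polymerase can transcribe a complete SaCas9 single guide RNA in vitro, with no need for a cellular promoter. The construct carries no mammalian expression elements and no Cas9 coding sequence.

The remaining annotated features are backbone remnants typical of pUC-derived vectors: the lac promoter, lac operator and CAP binding site, and fragments of lacZα, lacI, rop and the pBR322 bom region. None of these appears to contribute to the sgRNA function. The associated publication concerns the generation of mouse disease models by adenine and cytosine base editing, which suggests the transcribed guides are meant to be delivered as RNA together with SaCas9-based editors. The catalogue entry itself states only in vitro transcription of Sa sgRNA as the purpose.
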