Features (pLannotate 1.2.2; 12 found; start..end, strand, type, name):
      1..19      +  promoter       T7 promoter: promoter for bacteriophage T7 RNA polymerase
     66..124     +  misc_RNA       Sa gRNA scaffold (fragment): guide RNA scaffold for the Staphylococcus aureus CRISPR/Cas9 system
    192..208     -  protein_bind   lac operator: The lac repressor binds to the lac operator to inhibit transcription in E. coli. This inhibition can be relieved by adding lactose or isopropyl-β-D-thiogalactopyranoside (IPTG). lac repressor encoded by lacI
    216..246     -  promoter       lac promoter: promoter for the E. coli lac operon
    261..282     -  protein_bind   CAP binding site: CAP binding activates transcription in the presence of cAMP. E. coli catabolite activator protein
    295..387     -  CDS            lacI (fragment): lac repressor; lacI; The lac repressor binds to the lac operator to inhibit transcription in E. coli. This inhibition can be relieved by adding lactose or isopropyl-β-D-thiogalactopyranoside (IPTG).
    571..1159    -  rep_origin     ori: high-copy-number ColE1/pMB1/pBR322/pUC origin of replication
   1330..2145    -  CDS            KanR: aminoglycoside phosphotransferase; aph(3')-Ia; confers resistance to kanamycin in bacteria or G418 (Geneticin®) in eukaryotes
   2146..2250    -  promoter       AmpR promoter: bla
   2345..2380    +  CDS            rop (fragment): Rop protein, which maintains plasmids at low copy number; rop
   2482..2581    +  misc_feature   bom (fragment): basis of mobility region from pBR322
   2587..2744    -  CDS            lacZα (fragment): LacZα fragment of β-galactosidase; lacZ fragment
>Addgene plasmid #107720 | pUC57-Sa sgRNA expression vector | addgene full sequence | sequence record 208548 | Addgene NGS Result
TAATACGACTCACTATAGGTGAGACCGAGAGAGGGTCTCAGTTTTAGTACTCTGTAATGAAAATTACAGA
ATCTACTAAAACAAGGCAAAATGCCGTGTTTATCTCGTCAACTTGTTGGCGAGATTTTTTTCTGCAGAGG
CCTGCATGCAAGCTTGGCGTAATCATGGTCATAGCTGTTTCCTGTGTGAAATTGTTATCCGCTCACAATT
CCACACAACATACGAGCCGGAAGCATAAAGTGTAAAGCCTGGGGTGCCTAATGAGTGAGCTAACTCACAT
TAATTGCGTTGCGCTCACTGCCCGCTTTCCAGTCGGGAAACCTGTCGTGCCAGCTGCATTAATGAATCGG
CCAACGCGCGGGGAGAGGCGGTTTGCGTATTGGGCGCGGCCGCCGCTTCCTCGCTCACTGACTCGCTGCG
CTCGGTCGTTCGGCTGCGGCGAGCGGTATCAGCTCACTCAAAGGCGGTAATACGGTTATCCACAGAATCA
GGGGATAACGCAGGAAAGAACATGTGAGCAAAAGGCCAGCAAAAGGCCAGGAACCGTAAAAAGGCCGCGT
TGCTGGCGTTTTTCCATAGGCTCCGCCCCCCTGACGAGCATCACAAAAATCGACGCTCAAGTCAGAGGTG
GCGAAACCCGACAGGACTATAAAGATACCAGGCGTTTCCCCCTGGAAGCTCCCTCGTGCGCTCTCCTGTT
CCGACCCTGCCGCTTACCGGATACCTGTCCGCCTTTCTCCCTTCGGGAAGCGTGGCGCTTTCTCATAGCT
CACGCTGTAGGTATCTCAGTTCGGTGTAGGTCGTTCGCTCCAAGCTGGGCTGTGTGCACGAACCCCCCGT
TCAGCCCGACCGCTGCGCCTTATCCGGTAACTATCGTCTTGAGTCCAACCCGGTAAGACACGACTTATCG
CCACTGGCAGCAGCCACTGGTAACAGGATTAGCAGAGCGAGGTATGTAGGCGGTGCTACAGAGTTCTTGA
AGTGGTGGCCTAACTACGGCTACACTAGAAGAACAGTATTTGGTATCTGCGCTCTGCTGAAGCCAGTTAC
CTTCGGAAAAAGAGTTGGTAGCTCTTGATCCGGCAAACAAACCACCGCTGGTAGCGGTGGTTTTTTTGTT
TGCAAGCAGCAGATTACGCGCAGAAAAAAAGGATCTCAAGAAGATCCTTTGATCTTTTCTACGGGGTCTG
ACGCTCAGTGGAACGAAAACTCACGTTAAGGGATTTTGGTCATGAGATTATCAAAAAGGATCTTCACCTA
GATCCTTTTAAATTAAAAATGAAGTTTTAAATCAATCTAAAGTATATATGAGTAAACTTGGTCTGACAGT
TAGAAAAACTCATCGAGCATCAAATGAAACTGCAATTTATTCATATCAGGATTATCAATACCATATTTTT
GAAAAAGCCGTTTCTGTAATGAAGGAGAAAACTCACCGAGGCAGTTCCATAGGATGGCAAGATCCTGGTA
TCGGTCTGCGATTCCGACTCGTCCAACATCAATACAACCTATTAATTTCCCCTCGTCAAAAATAAGGTTA
TCAAGTGAGAAATCACCATGAGTGACGACTGAATCCGGTGAGAATGGCAAAAGTTTATGCATTTCTTTCC
AGACTTGTTCAACAGGCCAGCCATTACGCTCGTCATCAAAATCACTCGCATCAACCAAACCGTTATTCAT
TCGTGATTGCGCCTGAGCGAGACGAAATACGCGATCGCTGTTAAAAGGACAATTACAAACAGGAATCGAA
TGCAACCGGCGCAGGAACACTGCCAGCGCATCAACAATATTTTCACCTGAATCAGGATATTCTTCTAATA
CCTGGAATGCTGTTTTCCCAGGGATCGCAGTGGTGAGTAACCATGCATCATCAGGAGTACGGATAAAATG
CTTGATGGTCGGAAGAGGCATAAATTCCGTCAGCCAGTTTAGTCTGACCATCTCATCTGTAACATCATTG
GCAACGCTACCTTTGCCATGTTTCAGAAACAACTCTGGCGCATCGGGCTTCCCATACAATCGATAGATTG
TCGCACCTGATTGCCCGACATTATCGCGAGCCCATTTATACCCATATAAATCAGCATCCATGTTGGAATT
TAATCGCGGCCTAGAGCAAGACGTTTCCCGTTGAATATGGCTCATACTCTTCCTTTTTCAATATTATTGA
AGCATTTATCAGGGTTATTGTCTCATGAGCGGATACATATTTGAATGTATTTAGAAAAATAAACAAATAG
GGGTTCCGCGCACATTTCCCCGAAAAGTGCCACCTGACGTCTAAGAAACCATTATTATCATGACATTAAC
CTATAAAAATAGGCGTATCACGAGGCCCTTTCGTCTCGCGCGTTTCGGTGATGACGGTGAAAACCTCTGA
CACATGCAGCTCCCGGAGACGGTCACAGCTTGTCTGTAAGCGGATGCCGGGAGCAGACAAGCCCGTCAGG
GCGCGTCAGCGGGTGTTGGCGGGTGTCGGGGCTGGCTTAACTATGCGGCATCAGAGCAGATTGTACTGAG
AGTGCACCATATGCGGTGTGAAATACCGCACAGATGCGTAAGGAGAAAATACCGCATCAGGCGCCATTCG
CCATTCAGGCTGCGCAACTGTTGGGAAGGGCGATCGGTGCGGGCCTCTTCGCTATTACGCCAGCTGGCGA
AAGGGGGATGTGCTGCAAGGCGATTAAGTTGGGTAACGCCAGGGTTTTCCCAGTCACGACGTTGTAAAAC
GACGGCCAGTGAATTCGAGCTCGGTACCTCGCGAATGCATCTAGATATCGGATCCC
